>Addgene plasmid #23934 | pDONR223-SRC | depositor partial sequence | sequence record 11249 | Author sequence
ATGGGTAGCAACAAGAGCAAGCCCAAGGATGCCAGCCAGCGGCGCCGCAGCCTGGAGCCCGCCGAGAACG
TGCACGGCGCTGGCGGGGGCGCTTTCCCCGCCTCGCAGACCCCCAGCAAGCCAGCCTCGGCCGACGGCCA
CCGCGGCCCCAGCGCGGCCTTCGCCCCCGCGGCCGCCGAGCCCAAGCTGTTCGGAGGCTTCAACTCCTCG
GACACCGTCACCTCCCCGCAGAGGGCGGGCCCGCTGGCCGGTGGAGTGACCACCTTTGTGGCCCTCTATG
ACTATGAGTCTAGGACGGAGACAGACCTGTCCTTCAAGAAAGGCGAGCGGCTCCAGATTGTCAACAACAC
AGAGGGAGACTGGTGGCTGGCCCACTCGCTCAGCACAGGACAGACAGGCTACATCCCCAGCAACTACGTG
GCGCCCTCCGACTCCATCCAGGCTGAGGAGTGGTATTTTGGCAAGATCACCAGACGGGAGTCAGAGCGGT
TACTGCTCAATGCAGAGAACCCGAGAGGGACCTTCCTCGTGCGAGAAAGTGAGACCACGAAAGGTGCCTA
CTGCCTCTCAGTGTCTGACTTCGACAACGCCAAGGGCCTCAACGTGAAGCACTACAAGATCCGCAAGCTG
GACAGCGGCGGCTTCTACATCACCTCCCGCACCCAGTTCAACAGCCTGCAGCAGCTGGTGGCCTACTACT
CCAAACACGCCGATGGCCTGTGCCACCGCCTCACCACCGTGTGCCCCACGTCCAAGCCGCAGACTCAGGG
CCTGGCCAAGGATGCCTGGGAGATCCCTCGGGAGTCGCTGCGGCTGGAGGTCAAGCTGGGCCAGGGCTGC
TTTGGCGAGGTGTGGATGGGGACCTGGAACGGTACCACCAGGGTGGCCATCAAAACCCTGAAGCCTGGCA
CGATGTCTCCAGAGGCCTTCCTGCAGGAGGCCCAGGTCATGAAGAAGCTGAGGCATGAGAAGCTGGTGCA
GTTGTATGCTGTGGTTTCAGAGGAGCCCATTTACATCGTCACGGAGTACATGAGCAAGGGGAGTTTGCTG
GACTTTCTCAAGGGGGAGACAGGCAAGTACCTGCGGCTGCCTCAGCTGGTGGACATGGCTGCTCAGATCG
CCTCAGGCATGGCGTACGTGGAGCGGATGAACTACGTCCACCGGGACCTTCGTGCAGCCAACATCCTGGT
GGGAGAGAACCTGGTGTGCAAAGTGGCCGACTTTGGGCTGGCTCGGCTCATTGAAGACAATGAGTACACG
GCGCGGCAAGGTGCCAAATTCCCCATCAAGTGGACGGCTCCAGAAGCTGCCCTCTATGGCCGCTTCACCA
TCAAGTCGGACGTGTGGTCCTTCGGGATCCTGCTGACTGAGCTCACCACAAAGGGACGGGTGCCCTACCC
TGGGATGGTGAACCGCGAGGTGCTGGACCAGGTGGAGCGGGGCTACCGGATGCCCTGCCCGCCGGAGTGT
CCCGAGTCCCTGCACGACCTCATGTGCCAGTGCTGGCGGAAGGAGCCTGAGGAGCGGCCCACCTTCGAGT
ACCTGCAGGCCTTCCTGGAGGACTACTTCACGTCCACCGAGCCCCAGTACCAGCCCGGGGAGAACCTC
