>Addgene plasmid #23934 | pDONR223-SRC | addgene partial sequence | sequence record 29773 | 23934 with M13rev
TGGATGGCAAATAATGATTTTATTTTGACTGATAGTGACCTGTTCGTTGCAACAAATTGATAAGCAATGC
TTTCTTATAATGCCAACTTTGTACAAGAAAGTTGGGTAGAGGTTCTCCCCGGGCTGGTACTGGGGCTCGG
TGGACGTGAAGTAGTCCTCCAGGAAGGCCTGCAGGTACTCGAAGGTGGGCCGCTCCTCAGGCTCCTTCCG
CCAGCACTGGCACATGAGGTCGTGCAGGGACTCGGGACACTCCGGCGGGCAGGGCATCCGGTAGCCCCGC
TCCACCTGGTCCAGCACCTCGCGGTTCACCATCCCAGGGTAGGGCACCCGTCCCTTTGTGGTGAGCTCAG
TCAGCAGGATCCCGAAGGACCACACGTCCGACTTGATGGTGAAGCGGCCATAGAGGGCAGCTTCTGGAGC
CGTCCACTTGATGGGGAATTTGGCACCTTGCCGCGCCGTGTACTCATTGTCTTCAATGAGCCGAGCCAGC
CCAAAGTCGGCCACTTTGCACACCAGGTTCTCTCCCACCAGGATGTTGGCTGCACGAAGGTCCCGGTGGA
CGTAGTTCATCCGCTCCACGTACGCCATGCCTGAGGCGATCTGAGCAGCCATGTCCACCAGCTGAGGCAG
CCGCAGGTACTTGCCTGTCTCCCCCTTGAGAAAGTCCA
