[The description below was written by a language model from this plasmid's Addgene catalogue record.]
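Description:
pDONR223-SRC is a Gateway entry-type clone built on the Invitrogen pDONR223 donor backbone (about 5 kb without insert) and carries the human SRC open reading frame, an insert of roughly 1.6 kb encoding the c-Src non-receptor tyrosine kinase (also known as p60-Src). The plasmid is maintained at high copy number in standard E. coli cloning strains and is selected with spectinomycin. The record does not include a feature table, so the origin of replication and the exact recombination sites are not listed. As a product of Gateway cloning into a donor vector, the ORF would be expected to sit between attL sites, which allow LR recombination into attR-containing destination vectors. M13 forward and reverse priming sites flanking the insert are used for sequence verification.

The ORF was deliberately cloned without a stop codon. This "open" configuration lets the coding sequence be transferred in frame into a destination vector that supplies a C-terminal epitope tag of choice and the terminating stop codon. No promoter for expression in mammalian cells is recorded, and the depositors state explicitly that the plasmid should not be transfected directly; it serves as a shuttle and archival source of the SRC coding sequence. The depositors point to a companion set of four lentiviral destination vectors, obtained separately, for expressing these ORFs in mammalian cells. The clone appears to be part of a larger ORF kit, and its associated publication concerns resistance to RAF inhibition through reactivation of the MAP kinase pathway, which is consistent with use in gain-of-function expression studies of kinases.
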