Addgene plasmid #23934: pDONR223-SRC
Depositing lab: William Hahn & David Root. Depositing organization: Dana-Farber Cancer Institute. Publication: COT drives resistance to RAF inhibition through MAP kinase pathway reactivation. Johannessen CM, Boehm JS, Kim SY, Thomas SR, Wardwell L, Johnson LA, Emery CM, Stransky N, Cogdill AP, Barretina J, Caponigro G, Hieronymus H, Murray RR, Salehi-Ashtiani K, Hill DE, Vidal M, Zhao JJ, Yang X, Alkan O, Kim S, Harris JL, Wilson CJ, Myer VE, Finan PM, Root DE, Roberts TM, Golub T, Flaherty KT, Dummer R, Weber BL, Sellers WR, Schlegel R, Wargo JA, Hahn WC, Garraway LA. Nature. 2010 Dec 16;468(7326):968-72. doi: 10.1038/nature09627 PubMed 21107320.
Backbone
  Vector backbone: pDONR223
  Backbone manufacturer: Invitrogen
  Backbone size w/o insert (bp): 5005
  Vector type: Gateway Donor vector
Growth in bacteria
  Bacterial resistance: Spectinomycin, 50 μg/mL
  Growth temperature: 37°C
  Growth strain: DH5alpha
  Copy number: High Copy
Gene/Insert
  Gene/Insert name: SRC (alt name: v-src sarcoma (Schmidt-Ruppin A-2) viral oncogene homolog (avian))
  Species: H. sapiens (human)
  Insert size (bp): 1611
  Entrez Gene: SRC (a.k.a. ASV, SRC1, THC6, c-SRC, p60-Src)
  Cloning method: Gateway Cloning
  Sequencing primers: 5′ M13pUC-fwd; 3′ M13rev
Terms and licenses: Academic/Nonprofit Terms; Industry Terms: Not Available to Industry
Depositor comments: The ORF has no Stop codon. This design enables easy recombination into a destination vector to add an epitope tag of choice and Stop codon to the ORF. Do NOT use this plasmid directly for transfections. A set of 4 custom lentiviral vectors is available ( pLX301 (http://www.addgene.org/25895/) , pLX302 (http://www.addgene.org/25896/) , pLX303 (http://www.addgene.org/25897/) , pLX304 (http://www.addgene.org/25890/) ) to be used to express these ORFs in mammalian cells. These plasmids are not included in the kit and must be ordered separately.
How to cite: pDONR223-SRC was a gift from William Hahn & David Root (Addgene plasmid # 23934 ; http://n2t.net/addgene:23934 ; RRID:Addgene_23934)
